>Addgene plasmid #249823 | pGLU_106 | addgene full sequence | sequence record 498526 | Addgene NGS Result
GTATCGCAGGTCTCATCATGGCATATTCGCAAAACCTGCGTCACCGCCACGATAGCGCAGCCCGCGCGCG
TTGCAATGCCCATTTGCACGCATGCGGCAGCGGCATGCGGCACCGTTCGCAGCAGCTCACGGGCGCAAAA
CAAAAAGCCCGTTCAGGCATGCCTGAACGGGCTTCGATTTGGCGCTGTCTCTTATACACATCTGGGTCAC
GCGTAGGACGCGTCGAGTAGGGTTGCAGAAAACCTGGGTTCAACGTATGAGACCGTCAGACACGATCGAG
CATGCTAGTCGATATCGAGAAGGCTAGGTGGAGGCTCAGTGATGATAAGTCTGCGATGGTGGATGCATGT
GTCATGGTCATAGCTGTTTCCTGTGTGAAATTGTTATCCGCTCAGAGGGCACAATCCTATTCCGCGCTAT
CCGACAATCTCCAAGACATTAGGTGGAGTTCAGTTCGGCGTATGGCATATGTCGCTGGAAAGAACATGTG
AGCAAAAGGCCAGCAAAAGGCCAGGAACCGTAAAAAGGCCGCGTTGCTGGCGTTTTTCCATAGGCTCCGC
CCCCCTGACGAGCATCACAAAAATCGACGCTCAAGTCAGAGGTGGCGAAACCCGACAGGACTATAAAGAT
ACCAGGCGTTTCCCCCTGGAAGCTCCCTCGTGCGCTCTCCTGTTCCGACCCTGCCGCTTACCGGATACCT
GTCCGCCTTTCTCCCTTCGGGAAGCGTGGCGCTTTCTCATAGCTCACGCTGTAGGTATCTCAGTTCGGTG
TAGGTCGTTCGCTCCAAGCTGGGCTGTGTGCACGAACCCCCCGTTCAGCCCGACCGCTGCGCCTTATCCG
GTAACTATCGTCTTGAGTCCAACCCGGTAAGACACGACTTATCGCCACTGGCAGCAGCCACTGGTAACAG
GATTAGCAGAGCGAGGTATGTAGGCGGTGCTACAGAGTTCTTGAAGTGGTGGCCTAACTACGGCTACACT
AGAAGAACAGTATTTGGTATCTGCGCTCTGCTGAAGCCAGTTACCTTCGGAAAAAGAGTTGGTAGCTCTT
GATCCGGCAAACAAACCACCGCTGGTAGCGGTGGTTTTTTTGTTTGCAAGCAGCAGATTACGCGCAGAAA
AAAAGGATCTCAAGAAGATCCTTTGATCTTTTCTACGGGGTCTGACGCTCTATTCAACAAAGCCGCCGTC
CCGTCAAGTCAGCGTAAATGGGTAGGGGGCTTCAAATCGTCCCCCCATACGATATAAGTTGTTACTAGTG
CTTGGATTCTCACCAATAAAAAACGCCCGGCGGCAACCGAGCGTTCTGAACAAATCCAGATGGAGTTCTG
AGGTCATTACTGGATCTATCAACAGGAGTCCAAGCGAGCTCGATATCAAATTACGCCCCGCCCTGCCACT
CATCGCAGTACTGTTGTAATTCATTAAGCATTCTGCCGACATGGAAGCCATCACAAACGGCATGATGAAC
CTGAATCGCCAGCGGCATCAGCACCTTGTCGCCTTGCGTATAATATTTGCCCATGGTGAAAACGGGGGCG
AAGAAGTTGTCCATATTGGCCACGTTTAAATCAAAACTGGTGAAACTCACCCAGGGATTGGCTGAGACGA
AAAACATATTCTCAATAAACCCTTTAGGGAAATAGGCCAGGTTTTCACCGTAACACGCCACATCTTGCGA
ATATATGTGTAGAAACTGCCGGAAATCGTCGTGGTATTCACTCCAGAGCGATGAAAACGTTTCAGTTTGC
TCATGGAAAACGGTGTAACAAGGGTGAACACTATCCCATATCACCAGCTCACCGTCTTTCATTGCCATAC
GAAATTCCGGATGAGCATTCATCAGGCGGGCAAGAATGTGAATAAAGGCCGGATAAAACTTGTGCTTATT
TTTCTTTACGGTCTTTAAAAAGGCCGTAATATCCAGCTGAACGGTCTGGTTATAGGTACATTGAGCAACT
GACTGAAATGCCTCAAAATGTTCTTTACGATGCCATTGGGATATATCAACGGTGGTATATCCAGTGATTT
TTTTCTCCATTTTAGCTTCCTTAGCTCCTGAAAATCTCGATAACTCAAAAAATACGCCCGGTAGTGATCT
TATTTCATTATGGTGAAAGTTGGAACCTCTTACGTGCCGATCAACGTCTCATTGATACCTGAAACAAAAC
CCATCGTACGGCCAAGGAAGTCTCCAATAACTGTGATCCACCACAAGCGCCAGGGTTTTCCCAGTCACGA
CGTTGTAAAACGACGGCCAGTCATGCATAATCCGCACGCATCTGGAATAAGGAAGTGCCATTCCGCCTGA
CCT
Features (pLannotate 1.2.2; 7 found; start..end, strand, type, name):
    185..203     +  misc_feature   Tn5 ME: hyperactive mosaic end for Tn5 transposase recognition (Reznikoff et al., 2004)
    379..394     -  protein_bind   lac operator (fragment): The lac repressor binds to the lac operator to inhibit transcription in E. coli. This inhibition can be relieved by adding lactose or isopropyl-β-D-thiogalactopyranoside (IPTG). lac repressor encoded by lacI
    545..1133    -  rep_origin     ori: high-copy-number ColE1/pMB1/pBR322/pUC origin of replication
   1266..1360    -  terminator     lambda t0 terminator: transcription terminator from phage lambda
   1384..2040    -  CDS            cat: CAT_ECOLX - Experimental evidence at protein level: Swiss-Prot protein existence level 1. This enzyme is an effector of chloramphenicol resistance in bacteria. From Escherichia coli. This protein is used as a marker in many commonly used cloning vectors, such as pACYC184.
   2041..2143    -  promoter       cat promoter: promoter of the E. coli cat gene encoding chloramphenicol acetyltransferase
   2218..2261    -  CDS            lacZα (fragment): LacZα fragment of β-galactosidase; lacZ fragment
