[The description below was written by a language model from this plasmid's Addgene catalogue record and pLannotate feature annotations shown in this document.]
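Description:
pGLU_106 is a small (about 2.3 kb) synthetic-biology plasmid deposited as one member of a variant library, recorded as "RS421 library variant 13467", from work on a scalable transposon mutagenesis system for non-model bacteria. No named backbone is given. It is propagated in E. coli from a high-copy ColE1/pUC-type origin and selected with chloramphenicol. Resistance comes from a chloramphenicol acetyltransferase (cat) gene driven by its native cat promoter and followed by the phage lambda t0 terminator.

The insert is catalogued as "13467_[Tn5]", with Burkholderia pseudomallei 1710b listed as the source species. The record does not say what kind of element variant 13467 is (for example a promoter, regulatory region or coding fragment), and the automated annotation assigns no feature to it. Several stretches of the plasmid are left unannotated, and the variant sequence presumably lies within them. The one feature that relates to the Tn5 label is a single hyperactive mosaic end, the short recognition sequence bound by Tn5 transposase. Only one such end was detected, and no transposase gene appears in the table, so the annotation alone does not define a complete transposon. Short fragments of the lac operator and of lacZα are also present. These are probably remnants of a cloning vector rather than functional parts.

Given the publication context, the plasmid most likely serves as an individually isolated library member for testing or building Tn5-based mutagenesis constructs for diverse bacteria, but the record does not describe its specific function.
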