Addgene plasmid #249823: pGLU_106
Purpose: RS421 library variant 13467
Depositing lab: Nili Ostrov. Depositing organization: Cultivarium, Convergent Research. Publication: A scalable transposon mutagenesis system for non-model bacteria. Gilbert C, Leung J, Crits-Christoph A, Kang SC, Esmurria A, Fenn K, Brumwell SL, Martin-Moldes Z, Mendler K, Barnum TP, Nguyen M-A, Lee HH, Ostrov N. bioRxiv 2025.12.22.696024 10.64898/2025.12.22.696024.
Backbone
  Vector backbone: N/A
  Vector type: Synthetic Biology
Growth in bacteria
  Bacterial resistance: Chloramphenicol, 25 μg/mL
  Growth temperature: 37°C
  Growth strain: DH5alpha
  Copy number: High Copy
Gene/Insert
  Gene/Insert name: 13467_[Tn5]
  Species: Burkholderia pseudomallei 1710b
  Mutation: N/A
  Cloning method: Other
Terms and licenses: Academic/Nonprofit Terms; Industry Terms: Not Available to Industry
How to cite: pGLU_106 was a gift from Nili Ostrov (Addgene plasmid # 249823 ; http://n2t.net/addgene:249823 ; RRID:Addgene_249823)
